Addgene plasmid #152222: pGBW-m4133412
Purpose: Mammalian expression plasmid for SARS-CoV-2 nsp7
Depositing lab: Ginkgo Bioworks & Benjie Chen. Depositing organization: Ginkgo Bioworks.
Backbone
  Vector backbone: pTwist_CMV_6
  Backbone size w/o insert (bp): 4180
  Vector type: Mammalian Expression
Growth in bacteria
  Bacterial resistance: Ampicillin, 100 μg/mL
  Growth temperature: 37°C
  Growth strain: DH5alpha
  Copy number: High Copy
Gene/Insert
  Gene/Insert name: SARS-CoV-2 nsp7
  Species: Severe acute respiratory syndrome coronavirus 2
  Insert size (bp): 242
  Mutation: wt
  Entrez Gene: ORF1ab (a.k.a. GU280_gp01)
  Promoter: CMV
  Tag / fusion protein: Cleavable TEV;TRX (C terminal on backbone)
  Cloning method: Unknown
Resource information
  A portion of this plasmid was derived from a plasmid made by: GinkgoBioworks
Depositor comments: NCBI reference sequence: YP_009725303.1
How to cite: pGBW-m4133412 was a gift from Ginkgo Bioworks & Benjie Chen (Addgene plasmid # 152222 ; http://n2t.net/addgene:152222 ; RRID:Addgene_152222)
