[The description below was written by a language model from this plasmid's Addgene catalogue record and the feature table of its GenBank file.]
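Description:
pGBW-m4133412 is a mammalian expression plasmid built on the pTwist_CMV_6 backbone for producing wild-type SARS-CoV-2 nsp7, a small non-structural protein released from the ORF1ab polyprotein. It is maintained in E. coli through a high-copy ColE1/pUC-type origin and selected with ampicillin via the beta-lactamase (AmpR) gene. The held sequence record is a 4,845 bp circular synthetic construct. No mammalian selection marker is annotated, so the plasmid appears suited to transient transfection rather than stable line selection.

Expression is driven by the human cytomegalovirus immediate-early enhancer and promoter, which sit at the end of the numbered sequence and read across the origin of the circular map into the nsp7 coding region. The insert itself (about 242 bp per the catalogue) is not separately annotated in the feature table. Immediately downstream lies a TEV protease recognition site, followed by an unannotated stretch that is consistent with the thioredoxin (TRX) fusion partner listed in the catalogue, then a 6xHis tag and an SV40 polyadenylation signal. The His tag appears only in the feature table, not in the catalogue tag field. This arrangement gives a C-terminally tagged protein whose tag can be used for affinity capture and then removed by TEV cleavage.

The expression unit is flanked on both sides by human beta-globin insulator elements, T7 and rrnG transcription terminators, and an upstream synthetic poly(A) signal, which together limit transcriptional read-through between the cassette and the bacterial backbone. The record describes the plasmid as part of a set of tagged SARS-CoV-2 constructs for protein expression and/or purification in mammalian cells.
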