LOCUS       Exported 4845 bp ds-DNA circular SYN 13-MAY-2021
DEFINITION  Mammalian expression plasmid for SARS-CoV-2 nsp7.
ACCESSION   .
VERSION     .
KEYWORDS    pGBW-m4133412
SOURCE      synthetic DNA construct
  ORGANISM  synthetic DNA construct
REFERENCE   1 (bases 1 to 4845)
  TITLE     SARS-CoV-2 protein Mammalian expression constructs, tagged, for
            protein expression and/or purification
REFERENCE   2 (bases 1 to 4845)
  AUTHORS   .
  TITLE     Direct Submission
  JOURNAL   Exported May 13, 2021 from SnapGene Server 1.1.58
            http://www.snapgene.com
FEATURES             Location/Qualifiers
     source          1..4845
                     /organism="synthetic DNA construct"
                     /mol_type="other DNA"
     CDS             251..271
                     /codon_start=1
                     /product="tobacco etch virus (TEV) protease recognition and
                     cleavage site"
                     /label=TEV site
                     /translation="ENLYFQS"
     CDS             620..637
                     /codon_start=1
                     /product="6xHis affinity tag"
                     /label=6xHis
                     /translation="HHHHHH"
     polyA_signal    714..835
                     /label=SV40 poly(A) signal
                     /note="SV40 polyadenylation signal"
     primer_bind     complement(725..744)
                     /label=EBV-rev
                     /note="SV40 polyA terminator, reverse primer"
     primer_bind     779..798
                     /label=SV40pA-R
                     /note="SV40 polyA, reverse primer"
     terminator      950..996
                     /label=T7 terminator
                     /note="transcription terminator for bacteriophage T7 RNA
                     polymerase"
     terminator      1026..1162
                     /label=rrnG terminator
                     /note="transcription terminator from the E. coli ribosomal
                     RNA rrnG operon (Albrechtsen et al., 1991)"
     misc_feature    1207..1278
                     /label=3' beta-globin insulator
                     /note="insulator downstream of the human beta-globin locus
                     (Farrell et al., 2002)"
     rep_origin      complement(1504..2092)
                     /direction=LEFT
                     /label=ori
                     /note="high-copy-number ColE1/pMB1/pBR322/pUC origin of
                     replication"
     primer_bind     complement(1584..1603)
                     /label=pBR322ori-F
                     /note="pBR322 origin, forward primer"
     CDS             2838..3698
                     /codon_start=1
                     /gene="bla"
                     /product="beta-lactamase"
                     /label=AmpR
                     /note="confers resistance to ampicillin, carbenicillin, and
                     related antibiotics"
                     /translation="MSIQHFRVALIPFFAAFCLPVFAHPETLVKVKDAEDQLGARVGYI
                     ELDLNSGKILESFRPEERFPMMSTFKVLLCGAVLSRIDAGQEQLGRRIHYSQNDLVEYS
                     PVTEKHLTDGMTVRELCSAAITMSDNTAANLLLTTIGGPKELTAFLHNMGDHVTRLDRW
                     EPELNEAIPNDERDTTMPVAMATTLRKLLTGELLTLASRQQLIDWMEADKVAGPLLRSA
                     LPAGWFIADKSGAGERGSRGIIAALGPDGKPSRIVVIYTTGSQATMDERNRQIAEIGAS
                     LIKHW"
     primer_bind     complement(3056..3075)
                     /label=Amp-R
                     /note="Ampicillin resistance gene, reverse primer"
     terminator      3711..3847
                     /label=rrnG terminator
                     /note="transcription terminator from the E. coli ribosomal
                     RNA rrnG operon (Albrechtsen et al., 1991)"
     misc_feature    3999..4070
                     /label=5' beta-globin insulator
                     /note="insulator upstream of the human beta-globin locus
                     (Farrell et al., 2002)"
     terminator      4075..4121
                     /label=T7 terminator
                     /note="transcription terminator for bacteriophage T7 RNA
                     polymerase"
     polyA_signal    4139..4187
                     /note="synthetic polyadenylation signal"
     enhancer        4268..4571
                     /label=CMV enhancer
                     /note="human cytomegalovirus immediate early enhancer"
     promoter        4573..4775
                     /label=CMV promoter
                     /note="human cytomegalovirus (CMV) immediate early
                     promoter"
     primer_bind     4726..4746
                     /label=CMV-F
                     /note="Human CMV immediate early promoter, forward primer"
ORIGIN
        1 caccatgaaa atgtcagatg taaagtgcac atcagtagtc ttactctcag ttttgcaaca
       61 actcagagta gaatcatcat ctaaattgtg ggctcaatgt gtccagttac acaatgacat
      121 tctcttagct aaagatacta ctgaagcctt tgaaaaaatg gtttcactac tttctgtttt
      181 gctttccatg cagggtgctg tagacataaa caagctttgt gaagaaatgc tggacaacag
      241 ggcaacctta gaaaaccttt actttcagtc gatgagtgac aaaatcattc atctaaccga
      301 tgactccttt gatacagacg tgttgaaggc cgatggtgcg atactggtag atttctgggc
      361 tgaatggtgt ggcccgtgca agatgatcgc acccattctg gacgagatcg ccgacgagta
      421 tcaaggaaaa ttaactgtcg ctaagcttaa tatagatcag aacccaggga cggcacctaa
      481 atacggcatc aggggaatac ctaccctcct gctctttaag aatggggaag ttgccgcgac
      541 aaaagtggga gccctgtcta agggccagct aaaagagttc ttggacgcta acctggcagg
      601 ttcaggctcg gggcacatgc accatcacca tcaccatagc agcgggctcg tgccacgcgg
      661 ctaagctagc ttgactgact gagatacagc gtaccttcag ctcacagaca tgataagata
      721 cattgatgag tttggacaaa ccacaactag aatgcagtga aaaaaatgct ttatttgtga
      781 aatttgtgat gctattgctt tatttgtaac cattataagc tgcaataaac aagttaacaa
      841 caacaattgc attcatttta tgtttcaggt tcagggggag gtgtgggagg ttttttaaag
      901 caagtaaaac ctctacaaat gtggtattgg cccatctcta tcggtatcgt agcataaccc
      961 cttggggcct ctaaacgggt cttgaggggt tttttgtgcc cctcgggccg gattgctatc
     1021 taccggcatt ggcgcagaaa aaaatgcctg atgcgacgct gcgcgtctta tactcccaca
     1081 tatgccagat tcagcaacgg atacggcttc cccaacttgc ccacttccat acgtgtcctc
     1141 cttaccagaa atttatcctt aaggtcgtca gctatcctgc aggcgatctc tcgatttcga
     1201 tcaagacatt cctttaatgg tcttttctgg acaccactag gggtcagaag tagttcatca
     1261 aactttcttc cctccctaat ctcattggtt accttgggct atcgaaactt aattaaccag
     1321 tcaagtcagc tacttggcga gatcgacttg tctgggtttc gactacgctc agaattgcgt
     1381 cagtcaagtt cgatctggtc cttgctattg cacccgttct ccgattacga gtttcattta
     1441 aatcatgtga gcaaaaggcc agcaaaaggc caggaaccgt aaaaaggccg cgttgctggc
     1501 gtttttccat aggctccgcc cccctgacga gcatcacaaa aatcgacgct caagtcagag
     1561 gtggcgaaac ccgacaggac tataaagata ccaggcgttt ccccctggaa gctccctcgt
     1621 gcgctctcct gttccgaccc tgccgcttac cggatacctg tccgcctttc tcccttcggg
     1681 aagcgtggcg ctttctcata gctcacgctg taggtatctc agttcggtgt aggtcgttcg
     1741 ctccaagctg ggctgtgtgc acgaaccccc cgttcagccc gaccgctgcg ccttatccgg
     1801 taactatcgt cttgagtcca acccggtaag acacgactta tcgccactgg cagcagccac
     1861 tggtaacagg attagcagag cgaggtatgt aggcggtgct acagagttct tgaagtggtg
     1921 gcctaactac ggctacacta gaagaacagt atttggtatc tgcgctctgc tgaagccagt
     1981 taccttcgga aaaagagttg gtagctcttg atccggcaaa caaaccaccg ctggtagcgg
     2041 tggttttttt gtttgcaagc agcagattac gcgcagaaaa aaaggatctc aagaagatcc
     2101 tttgatcttt tctacggggt ctgacgctca gtggaacgaa aactcacgtt aagggatttt
     2161 ggtcatgaga ttatcaaaaa ggatcttcac ctagatcctt ttaaattaaa aatgaagttt
     2221 taaatcaatc taaagtatat atgagtaaac ttggtctgac agttaccaat gcttaatcag
     2281 tgaggcacct atctcagcga tctgtctatt tcgttcatcc atagttgcat ttaaatttcc
     2341 gaactctcca aggccctcgt cggaaaatct tcaaaccttt cgtccgatcc atcttgcagg
     2401 ctacctctcg aacgaactat cgcaagtctc ttggccggcc ttgcgccttg gctattgctt
     2461 ggcagcgcct atcgccaggt attactccaa tcccgaatat ccgagatcgg gatcacccga
     2521 gagaagttca acctacatcc tcaatcccga tctatccgag atccgaggaa tatcgaaatc
     2581 ggggcgcgcc tggtgtaccg agaacgatcc tctcagtgcg agtctcgacg atccatatcg
     2641 ttgcttggca gtcagccagt cggaatccag cttgggaccc aggaagtcca atcgtcagat
     2701 attgtactca agcctggtca cggcagcgta ccgatctgtt taaacctaga tattgatagt
     2761 ctgatcggtc aacgtataat cgagtcctag cttttgcaaa catctatcaa gagacaggat
     2821 cagcaggagg ctttcgcatg agtattcaac atttccgtgt cgcccttatt cccttttttg
     2881 cggcattttg ccttcctgtt tttgctcacc cagaaacgct ggtgaaagta aaagatgctg
     2941 aagatcagtt gggtgcgcga gtgggttaca tcgaactgga tctcaacagc ggtaagatcc
     3001 ttgagagttt tcgccccgaa gaacgctttc caatgatgag cacttttaaa gttctgctat
     3061 gtggcgcggt attatcccgt attgacgccg ggcaagagca actcggtcgc cgcatacact
     3121 attctcagaa tgacttggtt gagtattcac cagtcacaga aaagcatctt acggatggca
     3181 tgacagtaag agaattatgc agtgctgcca taaccatgag tgataacact gcggccaact
     3241 tacttctgac aacgattgga ggaccgaagg agctaaccgc ttttttgcac aacatggggg
     3301 atcatgtaac tcgccttgat cgttgggaac cggagctgaa tgaagccata ccaaacgacg
     3361 agcgtgacac cacgatgcct gtagcaatgg caacaacctt gcgtaaacta ttaactggcg
     3421 aactacttac tctagcttcc cggcaacagt tgatagactg gatggaggcg gataaagttg
     3481 caggaccact tctgcgctcg gcccttccgg ctggctggtt tattgctgat aaatctggag
     3541 ccggtgagcg tgggtctcgc ggtatcattg cagcactggg gccagatggt aagccctccc
     3601 gtatcgtagt tatctacacg acggggagtc aggcaactat ggatgaacga aatagacaga
     3661 tcgctgagat aggtgcctca ctgattaagc attggtaacc gattctaggt gcattggcgc
     3721 agaaaaaaat gcctgatgcg acgctgcgcg tcttatactc ccacatatgc cagattcagc
     3781 aacggatacg gcttccccaa cttgcccact tccatacgtg tcctccttac cagaaattta
     3841 tccttaagat cccgaatcgt ttaaactcga ctctggctct atcgaatctc cgtcgtttcg
     3901 agcttacgcg aacagccgtg gcgctcattt gctcgtcggg catcgaatct cgtcagctat
     3961 cgtcagctta cctttttggc agcgatcgcg gctcccgaca tcttggacca ttagctccac
     4021 aggtatcttc ttccctctag tggtcataac agcagcttca gctacctctc aattcaaaaa
     4081 acccctcaag acccgtttag aggccccaag gggttatgct atcaatcgtt gcgttacaca
     4141 cacaaaaaac caacacacat ccatcttcga tggatagcga ttttattatc taactgctga
     4201 tcgagtgtag ccagatctag taatcaatta cggggtcatt agttcatagc ccatatatgg
     4261 agttccgcgt tacataactt acggtaaatg gcccgcctgg ctgaccgccc aacgaccccc
     4321 gcccattgac gtcaataatg acgtatgttc ccatagtaac gccaataggg actttccatt
     4381 gacgtcaatg ggtggagtat ttacggtaaa ctgcccactt ggcagtacat caagtgtatc
     4441 atatgccaag tacgccccct attgacgtca atgacggtaa atggcccgcc tggcattatg
     4501 cccagtacat gaccttatgg gactttccta cttggcagta catctacgta ttagtcatcg
     4561 ctattaccat gctgatgcgg ttttggcagt acatcaatgg gcgtggatag cggtttgact
     4621 cacggggatt tccaagtctc caccccattg acgtcaatgg gagtttgttt tggcaccaaa
     4681 atcaacggga ctttccaaaa tgtcgtaaca actccgcccc attgacgcaa atgggcggta
     4741 ggcgtgtacg gtgggaggtc tatataagca gagctggttt agtgaaccgt cagatcagat
     4801 ctttgtcgat cctaccatcc actcgacaca cccgccagcg gccgc
//
